>Addgene plasmid #156948 | pD649-HAsp-NCAM1-Fc(DAPA)-AviTag-6xHis | addgene full sequence | sequence record 412906 | Addgene NGS Result
TTTCAATATTATTGAAGCATTTATCAGGGTTATTGTCTCATGAGCGGATACATATTTGAATGTATTTAGA
AAAATAAACAAATAGGGGTCAGTGTTACAACCAATTAACCAATTCTGAACATTATCGCGAGCCCATTTAT
ACCTGAATATGGCTCATAACACCCCTTGCTCATGACCAAAATCCCTTAACGTGAGTTACGCGCGCGTCGT
TCCACTGAGCGTCAGACCCCGTAGAAAAGATCAAAGGATCTTCTTGAGATCCTTTTTTTCTGCGCGTAAT
CTGCTGCTTGCAAACAAAAAAACCACCGCTACCAGCGGTGGTTTGTTTGCCGGATCAAGAGCTACCAACT
CTTTTTCCGAAGGTAACTGGCTTCAGCAGAGCGCAGATACCAAATACTGTTCTTCTAGTGTAGCCGTAGT
TAGCCCACCACTTCAAGAACTCTGTAGCACCGCCTACATACCTCGCTCTGCTAATCCTGTTACCAGTGGC
TGCTGCCAGTGGCGATAAGTCGTGTCTTACCGGGTTGGACTCAAGACGATAGTTACCGGATAAGGCGCAG
CGGTCGGGCTGAACGGGGGGTTCGTGCACACAGCCCAGCTTGGAGCGAACGACCTACACCGAACTGAGAT
ACCTACAGCGTGAGCTATGAGAAAGCGCCACGCTTCCCGAAGGGAGAAAGGCGGACAGGTATCCGGTAAG
CGGCAGGGTCGGAACAGGAGAGCGCACGAGGGAGCTTCCAGGGGGAAACGCCTGGTATCTTTATAGTCCT
GTCGGGTTTCGCCACCTCTGACTTGAGCGTCGATTTTTGTGATGCTCGTCAGGGGGGCGGAGCCTATGGA
AAAACGCCAGCAACGCGGCCTTTTTACGGTTCCTGGCCTTTTGCTGGCCTTTTGCTCACATGTTCTTTCC
TGCGTTATCCCCTGATTCTGTGGATAACCGTATTACCGCCTTTGAGTGAGCTGATACCGCTCGCCGCAGC
CGAACGACCGAGCGCAGCGAGTCAGTGAGCGAGGAAGCGGAAGGCGAGAGTAGGGAACTGCCAGGCATCA
AACTAAGCAGAAGGCCCCTGACGGATGGCCTTTTTGCGTTTCTACAAACTCTTTCTGTGTTGTAAAACGA
CGGCCAGTCTTAAGCTCGGGCCCCCTGGGCGGTTCTGATAACGAGTAATCGTTAATCCGCAAATAACGTA
AAAACCCGCTTCGGCGGGTTTTTTTATGGGGGGAGTTTAGGGAAAGAGCATTTGTCAGAATATTTAAGGG
CGCCTGTCACTTTGCTTGATATATGAGAATTATTTAACCTTATAAATGAGAAAAAAGCAACGCACTTTAA
ATAAGATACGTTGCTTTTTCGATTGATGAACACCTATAATTAAACTATTCATCTATTATTTATGATTTTT
TGTATATACAATATTTCTAGTTTGTTAAAGAGAATTAAGAAAATAAATCTCGAAAATAATAAAGGGAAAA
TCAGTTTTTGATATCAAAATTATACATGTCAACGATAATACAAAATATAATACAAACTATAAGATGTTAT
CAGTATTTATTATCATTTAGAATAAATTTTGTGTCGCCCTTAATTGTGAGCGGATAACAATTACGAGCTT
CATGCACAGTGGCGTTGACTCAATATTGGCCATTAGCCATATTATTCATTGGTTATATAGCATAAATCAA
TATTGGCTATTGGCCATTGCATACGTTGTATCTATATCATAATATGTACATTTATATTGGCTCATGTCCA
ATATGACCGCCATGTTGGCATTGATTATTGACTAGTTATTAATAGTAATCAATTACGGGGTCATTAGTTC
ATAGCCCATATATGGAGTTCCGCGTTACATAACTTACGGTAAATGGCCCGCCTGGCTGACCGCCCAACGA
CCCCCGCCCATTGACGTCAATAATGACGTATGTTCCCATAGTAACGCCAATAGGGACTTTCCATTGACGT
CAATGGGTGGAGTATTTACGGTAAACTGCCCACTTGGCAGTACATCAAGTGTATCATATGCCAAGTACGC
CCCCTATTGACGTCAATGACGGTAAATGGCCCGCCTGGCATTATGCCCAGTACATGACCTTATGGGACTT
TCCTACTTGGCAGTACATCTACGTATTAGTCATCGCTATTACCATGGTGATGCGGTTTTGGCAGTACATC
AATGGGCGTGGATAGCGGTTTGACTCACGGGGATTTCCAAGTCTCCACCCCATTGACGTCAATGGGAGTT
TGTTTTGGCACCAAAATCAACGGGACTTTCCAAAATGTCGTAACAACTCCGCCCCATTGACGCAAATGGG
CGGTAGGCGTGTACGGTGGGAGGTCTATATAAGCAGAGCTCGTTTAGTGAACCGTCAGATCGCCTGGAGA
CGCCATCCACGCTGTTTTGACCTCCATAGAAGACACCGGGACCGATCCAGCCTCCGCGGCCGGGAACGGT
GCATTGGAACGCGGATTCCCCGTGCCAAGAGTGACGTAAGTACCGCCTATAGAGTCTATAGGCCCACCCC
CTTGGCTTCGTTAGAACGCGGCTACAATTAATACATAACCTTATGTATCATACACATACGATTTAGGTGA
CACTATAGAATAACATCCACTTTGCCTTTCTCTCCACAGGTGTCCACTCCCAGGTCCAACTGCACCTCGG
TTCTATCGAAAACGCGCCTGCTAGCGCCACCATGAAGACCATCATTGCCCTGAGCTACATCTTCTGCCTG
GTGTTCGCTGCGGCCGCCTTGCAAGTGGATATTGTGCCTAGCCAGGGCGAGATCAGCGTGGGCGAGTCTA
AGTTCTTCCTGTGCCAAGTGGCCGGCGACGCCAAGGACAAGGATATCAGCTGGTTCAGCCCCAACGGCGA
GAAGCTGACCCCTAACCAGCAGAGAATCAGCGTCGTGTGGAACGACGACAGCAGCAGCACCCTGACCATC
TACAACGCCAACATCGACGACGCCGGCATCTATAAGTGTGTGGTCACAGGCGAGGACGGCAGCGAGTCTG
AAGCCACCGTGAACGTGAAGATCTTTCAGAAACTGATGTTCAAGAACGCCCCGACGCCTCAAGAGTTCAG
AGAAGGCGAGGATGCCGTGATCGTGTGCGACGTTGTCAGCAGCCTGCCTCCTACCATCATCTGGAAGCAC
AAGGGCCGCGACGTGATCCTGAAGAAAGACGTGCGGTTCATCGTGCTGAGCAACAACTACCTGCAGATCC
GGGGCATCAAGAAAACCGACGAGGGCACCTACAGATGCGAAGGCAGAATCCTGGCCAGAGGGGAGATCAA
CTTCAAGGACATCCAAGTGATCGTGAACGTCCCACCTACCATCCAGGCCAGACAGAACATCGTGAATGCC
ACCGCCAATCTGGGCCAGAGCGTGACCCTTGTGTGTGATGCCGAGGGCTTTCCCGAGCCTACCATGAGCT
GGACAAAGGACGGCGAGCAGATCGAGCAAGAAGAGGACGACGAGAAGTACATCTTCAGCGACGACTCCAG
CCAGCTGACCATCAAGAAGGTGGACAAGAACGACGAGGCCGAGTACATCTGTATCGCCGAGAACAAGGCC
GGCGAACAGGATGCCACAATCCACCTGAAGGTGTTCGCCAAGCCTAAGATCACCTACGTGGAAAACCAGA
CCGCCATGGAACTGGAAGAACAAGTGACCCTGACCTGCGAGGCCAGCGGCGATCCTATTCCTTCTATCAC
CTGGCGGACCAGCACCAGAAACATCAGCAGCGAGGAAAAGGCCAGCTGGACCCGGCCTGAGAAGCAAGAG
ACACTGGATGGCCACATGGTCGTGCGGAGCCATGCCAGAGTTAGCAGCCTGACACTGAAGTCCATCCAGT
ACACAGACGCCGGCGAGTATATCTGCACCGCCAGCAATACCATCGGCCAGGACAGCCAGAGCATGTACCT
GGAAGTGCAGTACGCCCCTAAGCTGCAGGGACCTGTGGCCGTGTATACCTGGGAGGGCAATCAAGTGAAC
ATCACATGCGAAGTGTTCGCTTACCCCAGCGCCACCATTAGCTGGTTTAGAGATGGCCAGCTGCTGCCCA
GCAGCAACTACAGCAACATCAAGATCTACAACACCCCTAGCGCCAGCTATCTGGAAGTGACCCCAGACAG
CGAGAACGACTTCGGCAACTACAATTGCACCGCCGTGAACCGGATCGGCCAAGAGAGCCTGGAATTCATC
CTGGTGCAGGCCGACACACCTAGCAGCCCTTCTATCGACCAGGTGGAACCCTACAGCAGCACAGCCCAGG
TGCAGTTCGATGAGCCTGAAGCTACAGGCGGCGTGCCCATCCTGAAGTATAAGGCCGAGTGGCGCGCTGT
GGGCGAAGAGGTTTGGCACAGCAAGTGGTACGACGCCAAAGAGGCCAGCATGGAAGGCATCGTGACCATC
GTGGGCCTGAAGCCTGAGACAACATATGCCGTCAGACTGGCCGCTCTGAACGGCAAAGGACTGGGCGAAA
TTAGCGCCGCCAGCGAGTTTAAGACCCAGCCTGTTCAGGGCGAGCCCAGCGCTCCTAAACTGGAAGGACA
GATGGGAGAAGATGGCAACAGCATCAAAGTGAACCTGATCAAGCAGGACGACGGCGGCAGCCCCATCAGA
CACTATCTCGTCAGATACAGAGCCCTGAGCAGCGAGTGGAAGCCCGAGATCAGACTGCCTAGCGGCTCTG
ACCACGTGATGCTGAAAAGCCTGGACTGGAACGCCGAGTACGAGGTGTACGTGGTGGCCGAAAATCAGCA
GGGCAAGAGCAAGGCCGCTCACTTCGTGTTCAGAACAAGCGCCCAGCCTACCGCCATTCCTGCCAATGGA
TCTCCAACCAGCGGAGGCGCGCCGGGCGGCGACAAGACCCACACCTGCCCCCCCTGCCCAGCTCCAGAAC
TGCTGGGAGGGCCTTCCGTGTTCCTGTTCCCCCCCAAGCCCAAGGACACCCTGATGATCAGCAGGACCCC
CGAGGTGACCTGCGTGGTGGTGGCCGTGTCCCACGAGGACCCAGAGGTGAAGTTCAACTGGTACGTGGAC
GGCGTGGAGGTGCACAACGCCAAGACCAAGCCCAGAGAGGAGCAGTACAACAGCACCTACAGGGTGGTGT
CCGTGCTGACCGTGCTGCACCAGGACTGGCTGAACGGCAAAGAATACAAGTGCAAAGTCTCCAACAAGGC
CCTGGCTGCCCCAATCGAAAAGACAATCAGCAAGGCCAAGGGCCAGCCACGGGAGCCCCAGGTGTACACC
CTGCCCCCCAGCCGGGAGGAGATGACCAAGAACCAGGTGTCCCTGACCTGTCTGGTGAAGGGCTTCTACC
CCAGCGATATCGCCGTGGAGTGGGAGAGCAACGGCCAGCCCGAGAACAACTACAAGACCACCCCCCCAGT
GCTGGACAGCGACGGCAGCTTCTTCCTGTACAGCAAGCTGACCGTGGACAAGTCCAGGTGGCAGCAGGGC
AACGTGTTCAGCTGCAGCGTGATGCACGAGGCCCTGCACAACCACTACACCCAGAAGTCCCTGAGCCTGA
GCCCCGGCGGCAGCGGTCTTAATGATATTTTCGAGGCTCAGAAGATTGAGTGGCATGAACACCACCACCA
TCACCACTAAGGCCGGCCTGTAGTCACTGGCACAACGCGTTACCCGGTAAGCCAATCGGGTATACACGGT
CGTCATACTGCAGACAGGGTTCTTCTACTTTGCAAGATAGTCTTGAGTAGTAAAATAAATAGATAGAGAA
AATCAGCCTCGACTGTGCCTTCTAGTTGCCAGCCATCTGTTGTTTGCCCCTCCCCCGTGCCTTCCTTGAC
CCTGGAAGGTGCCACTCCCACTGTCCTTTCCTAATAAAATGAGGAAATTGCATCACAACACTCAACCCTA
TCTCGGTCTATTCTTTTGATTTATAAGGGATTTTGCCGATTTCGGCCTATTGGTTAAAAAATGAGCTGAT
TTAACAAAAATTTAACGCGAATTAATTCTGTGGAATGTGTGTCAGTTAGGGTGTGGAAAGTCCCCAGGCT
CCCCAGCAGGCAGAAGTATGCAAAGCATGCATCTCAATTAGTCAGCAACCAGGTGTGGAAAGTCCCCAGG
CTCCCCAGCAGGCAGAAGTATGCAAAGCATGCATCTCAATTAGTCAGCAACCATAGTCCCGCCCCTAACT
CCGCCCATCCCGCCCCTAACTCCGCCCAGTTCCGCCCATTCTCCGCCCCATGGCTGACTAATTTTTTTTA
TTTATGCAGAGGCCGAGGCCGCCTCTGCCTCTGAGCTATTCCAGAAGTAGTGAGGAGGCTTTTTTGGAGG
CCTAGGCTTTTGCAAAAAGCTCCCGGGAGCTTGTATATCCATTTTCGGATCTGATCAGCACGTGTTGACA
ATTAATCATCGGCATAGTATATCGGCATAGTATAATACGACAAGGTGAGGAACTAAACCATGACCGAGTA
CAAGCCCACGGTGCGCCTCGCCACCCGCGACGACGTCCCCAGGGCCGTACGCACCCTCGCCGCCGCGTTC
GCCGACTACCCCGCCACGCGCCACACCGTCGATCCGGACCGCCACATCGAGCGGGTCACCGAGCTGCAAG
AACTCTTCCTCACGCGCGTCGGGCTCGACATCGGCAAGGTGTGGGTCGCGGACGACGGCGCCGCGGTGGC
GGTCTGGACCACGCCGGAGAGCGTCGAAGCGGGGGCGGTGTTCGCCGAGATCGGCCCGCGCATGGCCGAG
TTGAGCGGTTCCCGGCTGGCCGCGCAGCAACAGATGGAAGGCCTCCTGGCGCCGCACCGGCCCAAGGAGC
CCGCGTGGTTCCTGGCCACCGTCGGCGTCTCGCCCGACCACCAGGGCAAGGGTCTGGGCAGCGCCGTCGT
GCTCCCCGGAGTGGAGGCGGCCGAGCGCGCCGGGGTGCCCGCCTTCCTGGAGACATCCGCGCCCCGCAAC
CTCCCCTTCTACGAGCGGCTCGGCTTCACCGTCACCGCCGACGTCGAGGTGCCCGAAGGACCGCGCACCT
GGTGCATGACCCGCAAGCCCGGTGCCTGACACGTGCTACGAGATTTCGATTCCACCGCCGCCTTCTATGA
AAGGTTGGGCTTCGGAATCGTTTTCCGGGACGCCGGCTGGATGATCCTCCAGCGCGGGGATCTCATGCTG
GAGTTCTTCGCCCACCCCAACTTGTTTATTGCAGCTTATAATGGTTACAAATAAAGCAATAGCATCACAA
ATTTCACAAATAAAGCATTTTTTTCACTGCATTCTAGTTGTGGTTTGTCCAAACTCATCAATGTATCTTA
TCATGTCTGTATACCGTCGACCTCTAGCTAGAGCTTGGCGTAATCATGGTCATTACCAATGCTTAATCAG
TGAGGCACCTATCTCAGCGATCTGTCTATTTCGTTCATCCATAGTTGCCTGACTCCCCGTCGTGTAGATA
ACTACGATACGGGAGGGCTTACCATCTGGCCCCAGCGCTGCGATGATACCGCGAGAACCACGCTCACCGG
CTCCGGATTTATCAGCAATAAACCAGCCAGCCGGAAGGGCCGAGCGCAGAAGTGGTCCTGCAACTTTATC
CGCCTCCATCCAGTCTATTAATTGTTGCCGGGAAGCTAGAGTAAGTAGTTCGCCAGTTAATAGTTTGCGC
AACGTTGTTGCCATCGCTACAGGCATCGTGGTGTCACGCTCGTCGTTTGGTATGGCTTCATTCAGCTCCG
GTTCCCAACGATCAAGGCGAGTTACATGATCCCCCATGTTGTGCAAAAAAGCGGTTAGCTCCTTCGGTCC
TCCGATCGTTGTCAGAAGTAAGTTGGCCGCAGTGTTATCACTCATGGTTATGGCAGCACTGCATAATTCT
CTTACTGTCATGCCATCCGTAAGATGCTTTTCTGTGACTGGTGAGTACTCAACCAAGTCATTCTGAGAAT
AGTGTATGCGGCGACCGAGTTGCTCTTGCCCGGCGTCAATACGGGATAATACCGCGCCACATAGCAGAAC
TTTAAAAGTGCTCATCATTGGAAAACGTTCTTCGGGGCGAAAACTCTCAAGGATCTTACCGCTGTTGAGA
TCCAGTTCGATGTAACCCACTCGTGCACCCAACTGATCTTCAGCATCTTTTACTTTCACCAGCGTTTCTG
GGTGAGCAAAAACAGGAAGGCAAAATGCCGCAAAAAAGGGAATAAGGGCGACACGGAAATGTTGAATACT
CATATTCTTCCTT
Features (pLannotate 1.2.2; 21 found; start..end, strand, type, name):
    119..143     -  CDS            KanR (fragment): aminoglycoside phosphotransferase; aph(3')-Ia; confers resistance to kanamycin
    254..842     +  rep_origin     ori: high-copy-number ColE1/pMB1/pBR322/pUC origin of replication
   1067..1084    +  terminator     rrnB T2 terminator (fragment): transcription terminator T2 from the E. coli rrnB gene
   1109..1128    -  CDS            lacZα (fragment): LacZα fragment of β-galactosidase; lacZ fragment
   1584..1600    +  protein_bind   lac operator: The lac repressor binds to the lac operator to inhibit transcription in E. coli. This inhibition can be relieved by adding lactose or isopropyl-β-D-thiogalactopyranoside (IPTG). lac repressor encoded by lacI
   1843..2146    +  enhancer       CMV enhancer: human cytomegalovirus immediate early enhancer
   2147..2350    +  promoter       CMV promoter: human cytomegalovirus (CMV) immediate early promoter
   2486..2529    +  intron         CMV intron (fragment): modified intron A from human cytomegalovirus
   2581..2599    +  promoter       SP6 promoter: promoter for bacteriophage SP6 RNA polymerase
   2603..2640    +  CDS            IgH signal sequence (fragment): signal sequence from the mouse immunoglobulin heavy chain variable region
   2719..4845    +  CDS            NCAM1 (fragment): NCAM1_HUMAN - Also known as NCAM. Experimental evidence at protein level: Swiss-Prot protein existence level 1. (Microbial infection) Acts as a receptor for Zika virus. From Homo sapiens (Human).
   4861..5538    +  CDS            IGHG1 (fragment): IGHG1_HUMAN - Experimental evidence at protein level: Swiss-Prot protein existence level 1. Constant region of immunoglobulin heavy chains. Immunoglobulins, also known as antibodies, are membrane-bound or secreted glycoproteins produced by B lymphocytes. In the recognition phase of humoral immunity, the membrane-bound immunoglobulins serve as receptors which, upon binding of a specific antigen, trigger the clonal expansion and differentiation of B lymphocytes into immunoglobulins- secreting plasma cells. Secreted immunoglobulins mediate the effector phase of humoral immunity, which results in
   5753..5864    +  polyA_signal   bGH poly(A) signal: bovine growth hormone polyadenylation signal
   5865..5973    +  rep_origin     f1 ori (fragment): f1 bacteriophage origin of replication; arrow indicates direction of (+) strand synthesis
   5987..6316    +  promoter       SV40 promoter: SV40 enhancer and early promoter
   6364..6411    +  promoter       EM7 promoter: synthetic bacterial promoter&nbsp
   6430..7029    +  CDS            PuroR (fragment): puromycin N-acetyltransferase; pac from Streptomyces; confers resistance to puromycin
   7039..7164    +  CDS            ble (fragment): BLE_KLEPN - Experimental evidence at protein level: Swiss-Prot protein existence level 1. Binding protein with a strong affinity to the bleomycin family of antibiotics. Binds to CL990; an antimitotic-antibiotic compound. From Klebsiella pneumoniae.
   7159..7280    +  polyA_signal   SV40 poly(A) signal: SV40 polyadenylation signal
   7333..8193    -  CDS            AmpR: β-lactamase; bla; confers resistance to ampicillin, carbenicillin, and related antibiotics
   8196..89      -  promoter       AmpR promoter (fragment) (across the origin): bla
