[The description below was written by a language model from this plasmid's Addgene catalogue record and pLannotate feature annotations shown in this document.]
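Description:
pD649-HAsp-NCAM1-Fc(DAPA)-AviTag-6xHis is a mammalian expression plasmid built on the pD649 backbone for producing the extracellular domain of human NCAM1 (CD56) as a secreted Fc fusion protein. It is maintained in E. coli as a high-copy plasmid through a ColE1/pUC-type origin and selected with ampicillin via a full-length β-lactamase gene. The sequenced plasmid is about 8.2 kb. The annotation also detects short remnants of KanR, lacZα, an rrnB terminator and an f1 origin, which appear to be nonfunctional backbone leftovers.

Expression is driven by the CMV enhancer and immediate-early promoter, followed by a fragment of CMV intron A and an SP6 promoter that can serve for in vitro transcription or as a sequencing primer site. The open reading frame begins with a signal peptide: the name indicates an HA signal peptide, although the automated annotation labels this short region as a partial immunoglobulin heavy chain signal sequence. The signal peptide directs the product into the secretory pathway. The NCAM1 ectodomain sits between two retained restriction sites and is joined in frame to a human IgG1 Fc region. This Fc carries the D265A and P329A (DAPA) substitutions, which are generally used to reduce Fc effector interactions. An AviTag for site-specific biotinylation by BirA and a 6xHis tag for metal-affinity purification are recorded at the C terminus, though neither was called in the feature table. A bGH polyadenylation signal terminates the transcript.

A separate SV40/EM7-driven puromycin resistance cassette with an SV40 poly(A) signal is annotated, which could allow selection of stable mammalian cells. The plasmid belongs to a collection used to map human IgSF cell-surface protein interactions. The depositor notes that some members of the collection may carry an IS4-like transposase insertion upstream of the CMV promoter, but none is annotated here.
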