Addgene plasmid #156948: pD649-HAsp-NCAM1-Fc(DAPA)-AviTag-6xHis
Purpose: Mammalian expression of cell-surface protein extracellular domain fused to Fc(DAPA)-Avi-6xHis. Protein is secreted from cells.
Depositing lab: Chris Garcia. Depositing organization: Stanford University. Publication: A Human IgSF Cell-Surface Interactome Reveals a Complex Network of Protein-Protein Interactions. Wojtowicz WM, Vielmetter J, Fernandes RA, Siepe DH, Eastman CL, Chisholm GB, Cox S, Klock H, Anderson PW, Rue SM, Miller JJ, Glaser SM, Bragstad ML, Vance J, Lam AW, Lesley SA, Zinn K, Garcia KC. Cell. 2020 Aug 20;182(4):1027-1043.e17. doi: 10.1016/j.cell.2020.07.025. PubMed 32822567.
Backbone
  Vector backbone: pD649
  Backbone size w/o insert (bp): 6106
  Vector type: Mammalian Expression
Growth in bacteria
  Bacterial resistance: Ampicillin, 100 μg/mL
  Growth temperature: 37°C
  Growth strain: DH5alpha
  Copy number: High Copy
Gene/Insert
  Gene/Insert name: NCAM1
  Species: H. sapiens (human)
  Insert size (bp): 2097
  Mutation: Fc region of human IgG contains D265A and P329A mutations (DAPA)
  Entrez Gene: NCAM1 (a.k.a. CD56, MSK39, NCAM)
  Promoter: CMV/SP6
  Tag / fusion protein: Fc(DAPA)-AviTag-6xHis (C terminal on backbone)
  Cloning method: Restriction Enzyme; 5′ cloning site GCGGCCGC (not destroyed); 3′ cloning site GGCGCGCC (not destroyed)
  Sequencing primers: 5′ ATTTAGGTGACACTATAG; 3′ CACGTACCAGTTGAACTTCACC
Resource information
  A portion of this plasmid was derived from a plasmid made by: synthesis by ThermoFisher
Terms and licenses: Academic/Nonprofit Terms; Industry Terms: Not Available to Industry
Depositor comments: Some plasmids in this collection may have an IS4-like element ISVsa5 family transposase upstream of the CMV promoter.
How to cite: pD649-HAsp-NCAM1-Fc(DAPA)-AviTag-6xHis was a gift from Chris Garcia (Addgene plasmid # 156948 ; http://n2t.net/addgene:156948 ; RRID:Addgene_156948)
