>Addgene plasmid #156948 | pD649-HAsp-NCAM1-Fc(DAPA)-AviTag-6xHis | depositor partial sequence | sequence record 303006 | insert (extracellular domain)
TTGCAAGTGGATATTGTGCCTAGCCAGGGCGAGATCAGCGTGGGCGAGTCTAAGTTCTTCCTGTGCCAAG
TGGCCGGCGACGCCAAGGACAAGGATATCAGCTGGTTCAGCCCCAACGGCGAGAAGCTGACCCCTAACCA
GCAGAGAATCAGCGTCGTGTGGAACGACGACAGCAGCAGCACCCTGACCATCTACAACGCCAACATCGAC
GACGCCGGCATCTATAAGTGTGTGGTCACAGGCGAGGACGGCAGCGAGTCTGAAGCCACCGTGAACGTGA
AGATCTTTCAGAAACTGATGTTCAAGAACGCCCCGACGCCTCAAGAGTTCAGAGAAGGCGAGGATGCCGT
GATCGTGTGCGACGTTGTCAGCAGCCTGCCTCCTACCATCATCTGGAAGCACAAGGGCCGCGACGTGATC
CTGAAGAAAGACGTGCGGTTCATCGTGCTGAGCAACAACTACCTGCAGATCCGGGGCATCAAGAAAACCG
ACGAGGGCACCTACAGATGCGAAGGCAGAATCCTGGCCAGAGGGGAGATCAACTTCAAGGACATCCAAGT
GATCGTGAACGTCCCACCTACCATCCAGGCCAGACAGAACATCGTGAATGCCACCGCCAATCTGGGCCAG
AGCGTGACCCTTGTGTGTGATGCCGAGGGCTTTCCCGAGCCTACCATGAGCTGGACAAAGGACGGCGAGC
AGATCGAGCAAGAAGAGGACGACGAGAAGTACATCTTCAGCGACGACTCCAGCCAGCTGACCATCAAGAA
GGTGGACAAGAACGACGAGGCCGAGTACATCTGTATCGCCGAGAACAAGGCCGGCGAACAGGATGCCACA
ATCCACCTGAAGGTGTTCGCCAAGCCTAAGATCACCTACGTGGAAAACCAGACCGCCATGGAACTGGAAG
AACAAGTGACCCTGACCTGCGAGGCCAGCGGCGATCCTATTCCTTCTATCACCTGGCGGACCAGCACCAG
AAACATCAGCAGCGAGGAAAAGGCCAGCTGGACCCGGCCTGAGAAGCAAGAGACACTGGATGGCCACATG
GTCGTGCGGAGCCATGCCAGAGTTAGCAGCCTGACACTGAAGTCCATCCAGTACACAGACGCCGGCGAGT
ATATCTGCACCGCCAGCAATACCATCGGCCAGGACAGCCAGAGCATGTACCTGGAAGTGCAGTACGCCCC
TAAGCTGCAGGGACCTGTGGCCGTGTATACCTGGGAGGGCAATCAAGTGAACATCACATGCGAAGTGTTC
GCTTACCCCAGCGCCACCATTAGCTGGTTTAGAGATGGCCAGCTGCTGCCCAGCAGCAACTACAGCAACA
TCAAGATCTACAACACCCCTAGCGCCAGCTATCTGGAAGTGACCCCAGACAGCGAGAACGACTTCGGCAA
CTACAATTGCACCGCCGTGAACCGGATCGGCCAAGAGAGCCTGGAATTCATCCTGGTGCAGGCCGACACA
CCTAGCAGCCCTTCTATCGACCAGGTGGAACCCTACAGCAGCACAGCCCAGGTGCAGTTCGATGAGCCTG
AAGCTACAGGCGGCGTGCCCATCCTGAAGTATAAGGCCGAGTGGCGCGCTGTGGGCGAAGAGGTTTGGCA
CAGCAAGTGGTACGACGCCAAAGAGGCCAGCATGGAAGGCATCGTGACCATCGTGGGCCTGAAGCCTGAG
ACAACATATGCCGTCAGACTGGCCGCTCTGAACGGCAAAGGACTGGGCGAAATTAGCGCCGCCAGCGAGT
TTAAGACCCAGCCTGTTCAGGGCGAGCCCAGCGCTCCTAAACTGGAAGGACAGATGGGAGAAGATGGCAA
CAGCATCAAAGTGAACCTGATCAAGCAGGACGACGGCGGCAGCCCCATCAGACACTATCTCGTCAGATAC
AGAGCCCTGAGCAGCGAGTGGAAGCCCGAGATCAGACTGCCTAGCGGCTCTGACCACGTGATGCTGAAAA
GCCTGGACTGGAACGCCGAGTACGAGGTGTACGTGGTGGCCGAAAATCAGCAGGGCAAGAGCAAGGCCGC
TCACTTCGTGTTCAGAACAAGCGCCCAGCCTACCGCCATTCCTGCCAATGGATCTCCAACCAGCGGA
